>Addgene plasmid #142393 | TFORF1494 | addgene full sequence | sequence record 454975 | Addgene NGS Result
TTAATGTAGTCTTATGCAATACTCTTGTAGTCTTGCAACATGGTAACGATGAGTTAGCAACATGCCTTAC
AAGGAGAGAAAAAGCACCGTGCATGCCGATTGGTGGAAGTAAGGTGGTACGATCGTGCCTTATTAGGAAG
GCAACAGACGGGTCTGACATGGATTGGACGAACCACTGAATTGCCGCATTGCAGAGATATTGTATTTAAG
TGCCTAGCTCGATACATAAACGGGTCTCTCTGGTTAGACCAGATCTGAGCCTGGGAGCTCTCTGGCTAAC
TAGGGAACCCACTGCTTAAGCCTCAATAAAGCTTGCCTTGAGTGCTTCAAGTAGTGTGTGCCCGTCTGTT
GTGTGACTCTGGTAACTAGAGATCCCTCAGACCCTTTTAGTCAGTGTGGAAAATCTCTAGCAGTGGCGCC
CGAACAGGGACTTGAAAGCGAAAGGGAAACCAGAGGAGCTCTCTCGACGCAGGACTCGGCTTGCTGAAGC
GCGCACGGCAAGAGGCGAGGGGCGGCGACTGGTGAGTACGCCAAAAATTTTGACTAGCGGAGGCTAGAAG
GAGAGAGATGGGTGCGAGAGCGTCAGTATTAAGCGGGGGAGAATTAGATCGCGATGGGAAAAAATTCGGT
TAAGGCCAGGGGGAAAGAAAAAATATAAATTAAAACATATAGTATGGGCAAGCAGGGAGCTAGAACGATT
CGCAGTTAATCCTGGCCTGTTAGAAACATCAGAAGGCTGTAGACAAATACTGGGACAGCTACAACCATCC
CTTCAGACAGGATCAGAAGAACTTAGATCATTATATAATACAGTAGCAACCCTCTATTGTGTGCATCAAA
GGATAGAGATAAAAGACACCAAGGAAGCTTTAGACAAGATAGAGGAAGAGCAAAACAAAAGTAAGACCAC
CGCACAGCAAGCGGCCGCTGATCTTCAGACCTGGAGGAGGAGATATGAGGGACAATTGGAGAAGTGAATT
ATATAAATATAAAGTAGTAAAAATTGAACCATTAGGAGTAGCACCCACCAAGGCAAAGAGAAGAGTGGTG
CAGAGAGAAAAAAGAGCAGTGGGAATAGGAGCTTTGTTCCTTGGGTTCTTGGGAGCAGCAGGAAGCACTA
TGGGCGCAGCGTCAATGACGCTGACGGTACAGGCCAGACAATTATTGTCTGGTATAGTGCAGCAGCAGAA
CAATTTGCTGAGGGCTATTGAGGCGCAACAGCATCTGTTGCAACTCACAGTCTGGGGCATCAAGCAGCTC
CAGGCAAGAATCCTGGCTGTGGAAAGATACCTAAAGGATCAACAGCTCCTGGGGATTTGGGGTTGCTCTG
GAAAACTCATTTGCACCACTGCTGTGCCTTGGAATGCTAGTTGGAGTAATAAATCTCTGGAACAGATTTG
GAATCACACGACCTGGATGGAGTGGGACAGAGAAATTAACAATTACACAAGCTTAATACACTCCTTAATT
GAAGAATCGCAAAACCAGCAAGAAAAGAATGAACAAGAATTATTGGAATTAGATAAATGGGCAAGTTTGT
GGAATTGGTTTAACATAACAAATTGGCTGTGGTATATAAAATTATTCATAATGATAGTAGGAGGCTTGGT
AGGTTTAAGAATAGTTTTTGCTGTACTTTCTATAGTGAATAGAGTTAGGCAGGGATATTCACCATTATCG
TTTCAGACCCACCTCCCAACCCCGAGGGGACCCATGCATTGCATCTCAATTAGTCAGCAACCAGGTGTGG
AAAGTCCCCAGGCTCCCCAGCAGGCAGAAGTATGCAAAGCATGCGTCTCAATTAGTCAGCAACCATAGTC
CCGCCCCTAACTCCGCCCATCCCGCCCCTAACTCCGCCCAGTTCCGCCCATTCTCCGCCCCATGGCTGAC
TAATTTTTTTTATTTATGCAGAGGCCGAGGCCGCCTCGGCCTCTGAGCTATTCCAGAAGTAGTGAGGAGG
CTTTTTTGGAGGCCTAGGCTTTTGCAAAAAGCTTTCTAGAGGTACCACCGGAGCTTACCATGACCGAGTA
CAAGCCCACGGTGCGCCTCGCCACCCGCGACGACGTCCCCAGGGCCGTACGCACCCTCGCCGCCGCGTTC
GCCGACTACCCCGCCACGCGCCACACCGTCGATCCGGACCGCCACATCGAGCGGGTCACCGAGCTGCAAG
AACTCTTCCTCACGCGCGTCGGGCTCGACATCGGCAAGGTGTGGGTCGCGGACGACGGCGCCGCCGTGGC
GGTCTGGACCACGCCGGAGAGCGTCGAAGCGGGGGCGGTGTTCGCCGAGATCGGCCCGCGCATGGCCGAG
TTGAGCGGTTCCCGGCTGGCCGCGCAGCAACAGATGGAAGGCCTCCTGGCGCCGCACCGGCCCAAGGAGC
CCGCGTGGTTCCTGGCCACCGTCGGCGTCTCGCCCGACCACCAGGGCAAGGGTCTGGGCAGCGCCGTCGT
GCTCCCCGGAGTGGAGGCGGCCGAGCGCGCCGGGGTGCCCGCCTTCCTGGAGACCTCCGCGCCCCGCAAC
CTCCCCTTCTACGAGCGGCTCGGCTTCACCGTCACCGCCGACGTCGAGGTGCCCGAAGGACCGCGCACCT
GGTGCATGACCCGCAAGCCCGGTGCCAGTTAACGAATTCTAGATCTTGAGACAAATGGCAGTATTCATCC
ACAATTTTAAAAGAAAAGGGGGGATTGGGGGGTACAGTGCAGGGGAAAGAATAGTAGACATAATAGCAAC
AGACATACAAACTAAAGAATTACAAAAACAAATTACAAAAATTCAAAATTTTCGGGTTTATTACAGGGAC
AGCAGAGATCCACTTTGGCGCCGGCTCGAGGCCTGCAGGTGCAAAGATGGATAAAGTTTTAAACAGAGAG
GAATCTTTGCAGCTAATGGACCTTCTAGGTCTTGAAAGGAGTGGGAATTGGCTCCGGTGCCCGTCAGTGG
GCAGAGCGCACATCGCCCACAGTCCCCGAGAAGTTGGGGGGAGGGGTCGGCAATTGAACCGGTGCCTAGA
GAAGGTGGCGCGGGGTAAACTGGGAAAGTGATGTCGTGTACTGGCTCCGCCTTTTTCCCGAGGGTGGGGG
AGAACCGTATATAAGTGCAGTAGTCGCCGTGAACGTTCTTTTTCGCAACGGGTTTGCCGCCAGAACACAG
GTAAGTGCCGTGTGTGGTTCCCGCGGGCCTGGCCTCTTTACGGGTTATGGCCCTTGCGTGCCTTGAATTA
CTTCCACCTGGCTGCAGTACGTGATTCTTGATCCCGAGCTTCGGGTTGGAAGTGGGTGGGAGAGTTCGAG
GCCTTGCGCTTAAGGAGCCCCTTCGCCTCGTGCTTGAGTTGAGGCCTGGCCTGGGCGCTGGGGCCGCCGC
GTGCGAATCTGGTGGCACCTTCGCGCCTGTCTCGCTGCTTTCGATAAGTCTCTAGCCATTTAAAATTTTT
GATGACCTGCTGCGACGCTTTTTTTCTGGCAAGATAGTCTTGTAAATGCGGGCCAAGATCTGCACACTGG
TATTTCGGTTTTTGGGGCCGCGGGCGGCGACGGGGCCCGTGCGTCCCAGCGCACATGTTCGGCGAGGCGG
GGCCTGCGAGCGCGGCCACCGAGAATCGGACGGGGGTAGTCTCAAGCTGGCCGGCCTGCTCTGGTGCCTG
GCCTCGCGCCGCCGTGTATCGCCCCGCCCTGGGCGGCAAGGCTGGCCCGGTCGGCACCAGTTGCGTGAGC
GGAAAGATGGCCGCTTCCCGGCCCTGCTGCAGGGAGCTCAAAATGGAGGACGCGGCGCTCGGGAGAGCGG
GCGGGTGAGTCACCCACACAAAGGAAAAGGGCCTTTCCGTCCTCAGCCGTCGCTTCATGTGACTCCACGG
AGTACCGGGCGCCGTCCAGGCACCTCGATTAGTTCTCGAGCTTTTGGAGTACGTCGTCTTTAGGTTGGGG
GGAGGGGTTTTATGCGATGGAGTTTCCCCACACTGAGTGGGTGGAGACTGAAGTTAGGCCAGCTTGGCAC
TTGATGTAATTCTCCTTGGAATTTGCCCTTTTTGAGTTTGGATCTTGGTTCATTCTCAAGCCTCAGACAG
TGGTTCAAAGTTTTTTTCTTCCATTTCAGGTGTCGTGAGGCTAGCACCGCCACCATGTTCCGAGACTTCG
GGGAACCCGGCCCGAGCTCCGGGAACGGCGGCGGGTACGGCGGCCCCGCGCAGCCCCCGGCCGCAGCGCA
GGCAGCCCAGCAGGAGACTGACAAACTGGAAGATGAGAAATCTGGGCTGCAGCGAGAGATTGAGGAGCTG
CAGAAGCAGAAGGAGCGCCTAGAGCTGGTGCTGGAAGCCCACCGACCCATCTGCAAAATCCCGGAAGGAG
CCAAGGAGGGGGACACAGGCAGTACCAGTGGCACCAGCAGCCCACCAGCCCCCTGCCGCCCTGTACCTTG
TATCTCCCTTTCCCCAGGGCCTGTGCTTGAACCTGAGGCACTGCACACCCCCACACTCATGACCACACCC
TCCCTAACTCCTTTCACCCCCAGCCTGGTCTTCACCTACCCCAGCACTCCTGAGCCTTGTGCCTCAGCTC
ATCGCAAGAGTAGCAGCAGCAGCGGAGACCCATCCTCTGACCCCCTTGGCTCTCCAACCCTCCTCGCTTT
GTAGTAATGAACTAGTCCGTAACTTGAAAGTATTTCGATTTCTTGGCTTTATATATCTTGTGGAAAGGAC
GAACGTCCTTCCACGGCCATAGGTTAACGCGTTAAGTCGACAATCAACCTCTGGATTACAAAATTTGTGA
AAGATTGACTGGTATTCTTAACTATGTTGCTCCTTTTACGCTATGTGGATACGCTGCTTTAATGCCTTTG
TATCATGCTATTGCTTCCCGTATGGCTTTCATTTTCTCCTCCTTGTATAAATCCTGGTTGCTGTCTCTTT
ATGAGGAGTTGTGGCCCGTTGTCAGGCAACGTGGCGTGGTGTGCACTGTGTTTGCTGACGCAACCCCCAC
TGGTTGGGGCATTGCCACCACCTGTCAGCTCCTTTCCGGGACTTTCGCTTTCCCCCTCCCTATTGCCACG
GCGGAACTCATCGCCGCCTGCCTTGCCCGCTGCTGGACAGGGGCTCGGCTGTTGGGCACTGACAATTCCG
TGGTGTTGTCGGGGAAATCATCGTCCTTTCCTTGGCTGCTCGCCTGTGTTGCCACCTGGATTCTGCGCGG
GACGTCCTTCTGCTACGTCCCTTCGGCCCTCAATCCAGCGGACCTTCCTTCCCGCGGCCTGCTGCCGGCT
CTGCGGCCTCTTCCGCGTCTTCGCCTTCGCCCTCAGACGAGTCGGATCTCCCTTTGGGCCGCCTCCCCGC
GTCGACTTTAAGACCAATGACTTACAAGGCAGCTGTAGATCTTAGCCACTTTTTAAAAGAAAAGGGGGGA
CTGGAAGGGCTAATTCACTCCCAACGAAGACAAGATCTGCTTTTTGCTTGTACTGGGTCTCTCTGGTTAG
ACCAGATCTGAGCCTGGGAGCTCTCTGGCTAACTAGGGAACCCACTGCTTAAGCCTCAATAAAGCTTGCC
TTGAGTGCTTCAAGTAGTGTGTGCCCGTCTGTTGTGTGACTCTGGTAACTAGAGATCCCTCAGACCCTTT
TAGTCAGTGTGGAAAATCTCTAGCAGTACGTATAGTAGTTCATGTCATCTTATTATTCAGTATTTATAAC
TTGCAAAGAAATGAATATCAGAGAGTGAGAGGAACTTGTTTATTGCAGCTTATAATGGTTACAAATAAAG
CAATAGCATCACAAATTTCACAAATAAAGCATTTTTTTCACTGCATTCTAGTTGTGGTTTGTCCAAACTC
ATCAATGTATCTTATCATGTCTGGCTCTAGCTATCCCGCCCCTAACTCCGCCCATCCCGCCCCTAACTCC
GCCCAGTTCCGCCCATTCTCCGCCCCATGGCTGACTAATTTTTTTTATTTATGCAGAGGCCGAGGCCGCC
TCGGCCTCTGAGCTATTCCAGAAGTAGTGAGGAGGCTTTTTTGGAGGCCTAGGGACGTACCCAATTCGCC
CTATAGTGAGTCGTATTACGCGCGCTCACTGGCCGTCGTTTTACAACGTCGTGACTGGGAAAACCCTGGC
GTTACCCAACTTAATCGCCTTGCAGCACATCCCCCTTTCGCCAGCTGGCGTAATAGCGAAGAGGCCCGCA
CCGATCGCCCTTCCCAACAGTTGCGCAGCCTGAATGGCGAATGGG
[124 nt withheld, positions 6206-6329]
C
[91 nt withheld, positions 6331-6421]
A
[49 nt withheld, positions 6423-6471]
CCTTTGACGTTGGAGTCCACGTTCTTT
[37 nt withheld, positions 6499-6535]
ACCCTATCTCGGTCTATTCTTTTGATTTATAAGGGATTTTGCCGATTTCGGCCTATTGGTTAAAAAATGA
GCTGATTTAACAAAAATTTAACGCGAATTTTAACAAAATATTAACGCTTACAATTTAGGTGGCACTTTTC
GGGGAAATGTGCGCGGAACCCCTATTTGTTTATTTTTCTAAATACATTCAAATATGTATCCGCTCATGAG
ACAATAACCCTGATAAATGCTTCAATAATATTGAAAAAGGAAGAGTATGAGTATTCAACATTTCCGTGTC
GCCCTTATTCCCTTTTTTGCGGCATTTTGCCTTCCTGTTTTTGCTCACCCAGAAACGCTGGTGAAAGTAA
AAGATGCTGAAGATCAGTTGGGTGCACGAGTGGGTTACATCGAACTGGATCTCAACAGCGGTAAGATCCT
TGAGAGTTTTCGCCCCGAAGAACGTTTTCCAATGATGAGCACTTTTAAAGTTCTGCTATGTGGCGCGGTA
TTATCCCGTATTGACGCCGGGCAAGAGCAACTCGGTCGCCGCATACACTATTCTCAGAATGACTTGGTTG
AGTACTCACCAGTCACAGAAAAGCATCTTACGGATGGCATGACAGTAAGAGAATTATGCAGTGCTGCCAT
AACCATGAGTGATAACACTGCGGCCAACTTACTTCTGACAACGATCGGAGGACCGAAGGAGCTAACCGCT
TTTTTGCACAACATGGGGGATCATGTAACTCGCCTTGATCGTTGGGAACCGGAGCTGAATGAAGCCATAC
CAAACGACGAGCGTGACACCACGATGCCTGTAGCAATGGCAACAACGTTGCGCAAACTATTAACTGGCGA
ACTACTTACTCTAGCTTCCCGGCAACAATTAATAGACTGGATGGAGGCGGATAAAGTTGCAGGACCACTT
CTGCGCTCGGCCCTTCCGGCTGGCTGGTTTATTGCTGATAAATCTGGAGCCGGTGAGCGTGGGTCTCGCG
GTATCATTGCAGCACTGGGGCCAGATGGTAAGCCCTCCCGTATCGTAGTTATCTACACGACGGGGAGTCA
GGCAACTATGGATGAACGAAATAGACAGATCGCTGAGATAGGTGCCTCACTGATTAAGCATTGGTAACTG
TCAGACCAAGTTTACTCATATATACTTTAGATTGATTTAAAACTTCATTTTTAATTTAAAAGGATCTAGG
TGAAGATCCTTTTTGATAATCTCATGACCAAAATCCCTTAACGTGAGTTTTCGTTCCACTGAGCGTCAGA
CCCCGTAGAAAAGATCAAAGGATCTTCTTGAGATCCTTTTTTTCTGCGCGTAATCTGCTGCTTGCAAACA
AAAAAACCACCGCTACCAGCGGTGGTTTGTTTGCCGGATCAAGAGCTACCAACTCTTTTTCCGAAGGTAA
CTGGCTTCAGCAGAGCGCAGATACCAAATACTGTTCTTCTAGTGTAGCCGTAGTTAGGCCACCACTTCAA
GAACTCTGTAGCACCGCCTACATACCTCGCTCTGCTAATCCTGTTACCAGTGGCTGCTGCCAGTGGCGAT
AAGTCGTGTCTTACCGGGTTGGACTCAAGACGATAGTTACCGGATAAGGCGCAGCGGTCGGGCTGAACGG
GGGGTTCGTGCACACAGCCCAGCTTGGAGCGAACGACCTACACCGAACTGAGATACCTACAGCGTGAGCT
ATGAGAAAGCGCCACGCTTCCCGAAGGGAGAAAGGCGGACAGGTATCCGGTAAGCGGCAGGGTCGGAACA
GGAGAGCGCACGAGGGAGCTTCCAGGGGGAAACGCCTGGTATCTTTATAGTCCTGTCGGGTTTCGCCACC
TCTGACTTGAGCGTCGATTTTTGTGATGCTCGTCAGGGGGGCGGAGCCTATGGAAAAACGCCAGCAACGC
GGCCTTTTTACGGTTCCTGGCCTTTTGCTGGCCTTTTGCTCACATGTTCTTTCCTGCGTTATCCCCTGAT
TCTGTGGATAACCGTATTACCGCCTTTGAGTGAGCTGATACCGCTCGCCGCAGCCGAACGACCGAGCGCA
GCGAGTCAGTGAGCGAGGAAGCGGAAGAGCGCCCAATACGCAAACCGCCTCTCCCCGCGCGTTGGCCGAT
TCATTAATGCAGCTGGCACGACAGGTTTCCCGACTGGAAAGCGGGCAGTGAGCGCAACGCAATTAATGTG
AGTTAGCTCACTCATTAGGCACCCCAGGCTTTACACTTTATGCTTCCGGCTCGTATGTTGTGTGGAATTG
TGAGCGGATAACAATTTCACACAGGAAACAGCTATGACCATGATTACGCCAAGCGCGCAATTAACCCTCA
CTAAAGGGAACAAAAGCTGGAGCTGCAAGC
Features (pLannotate 1.2.2; 31 found; start..end, strand, type, name):
      5..231     +  promoter       RSV promoter: Rous sarcoma virus enhancer/promoter
    232..412     +  LTR            5' LTR (truncated): truncated 5' long terminal repeat (LTR) from HIV-1
    459..584     +  misc_feature   HIV-1 Ψ: packaging signal of human immunodeficiency virus type 1
    568..931     +  CDS            HIV-1 gag (fragment): gag protein from human immunodeficiency virus 1; gag
   1077..1310    +  misc_feature   RRE: The Rev response element (RRE) of HIV-1 allows for Rev-dependent mRNA export from the nucleus to the cytoplasm.
   1687..1713    +  CDS            Rev (fragment): human immunodeficiency virus 1 (HIV-1) Rev protein; rev; enhances nuclear export of unspliced and incompletely spliced viral mRNAs
   1720..1743    +  promoter       SV40 promoter (fragment): SV40 early promoter
   1744..1815    +  promoter       SV40 promoter (fragment): SV40 enhancer and early promoter
   1839..1974    +  rep_origin     SV40 ori: SV40 origin of replication
   2020..2616    +  CDS            PuroR (fragment): puromycin N-acetyltransferase; pac from Streptomyces; confers resistance to puromycin
   2665..2782    +  misc_feature   cPPT/CTS: central polypurine tract and central termination sequence of HIV-1
   2847..2913    +  CDS            small t antigen (fragment): SV40 (simian virus 40) small t antigen
   2920..4098    +  promoter       EF-1α promoter: strong constitutive promoter for human elongation factor EF-1α
   4115..4621    +  CDS            FOSL1 (fragment): FOSL1_HUMAN - Also known as FRA1. Experimental evidence at protein level: Swiss-Prot protein existence level 1. From Homo sapiens (Human).
   4637..4690    +  promoter       U6 promoter (fragment): RNA polymerase III promoter for human U6 snRNA
   4732..5320    +  misc_feature   WPRE: woodchuck hepatitis virus posttranscriptional regulatory element
   5371..5390    +  misc_feature   cPPT/CTS (fragment): central polypurine tract and central termination sequence of HIV-1
   5392..5625    +  LTR            3' LTR (ΔU3): self-inactivating 3' long terminal repeat (LTR) from HIV-1
   5703..5824    +  polyA_signal   SV40 poly(A) signal: SV40 polyadenylation signal
   5864..5999    +  rep_origin     SV40 ori: SV40 origin of replication
   6020..6038    -  promoter       T7 promoter: promoter for bacteriophage T7 RNA polymerase
   6046..6201    +  CDS            lacZα (fragment): LacZα fragment of β-galactosidase; lacZ fragment
   6206..6634    +  rep_origin     f1 ori (sequence partly withheld): f1 bacteriophage origin of replication; arrow indicates direction of (+) strand synthesis
   6687..6791    +  promoter       AmpR promoter: bla
   6792..7652    +  CDS            AmpR: β-lactamase; bla; confers resistance to ampicillin, carbenicillin, and related antibiotics
   7823..8411    +  rep_origin     ori: high-copy-number ColE1/pMB1/pBR322/pUC origin of replication
   8594..8686    +  CDS            lacI (fragment): lac repressor; lacI; The lac repressor binds to the lac operator to inhibit transcription in E. coli. This inhibition can be relieved by adding lactose or isopropyl-β-D-thiogalactopyranoside (IPTG).
   8699..8720    +  protein_bind   CAP binding site: CAP binding activates transcription in the presence of cAMP. E. coli catabolite activator protein
   8735..8765    +  promoter       lac promoter: promoter for the E. coli lac operon
   8773..8789    +  protein_bind   lac operator: The lac repressor binds to the lac operator to inhibit transcription in E. coli. This inhibition can be relieved by adding lactose or isopropyl-β-D-thiogalactopyranoside (IPTG). lac repressor encoded by lacI
   8834..8852    +  promoter       T3 promoter: promoter for bacteriophage T3 RNA polymerase
