[The description below was written by a language model from this plasmid's Addgene catalogue record and pLannotate feature annotations shown in this document.]
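Description:
TFORF1494 is a third-generation-style, self-inactivating lentiviral expression plasmid built on the pLX_TRC317 backbone and carrying the human transcription factor FOSL1 (also known as FRA1) as its open reading frame. It belongs to a barcoded transcription factor ORF collection in which each construct carries a unique 24-bp barcode, so that the factor delivered to a given cell can be identified by sequencing in pooled overexpression screens. In bacteria the plasmid is maintained through a high-copy ColE1/pUC-type origin and selected with ampicillin via the β-lactamase gene. An f1 origin and remnants of a lac/lacZα cloning region flanked by T7 and T3 promoters are also present in the backbone. The depositor notes a risk of recombination, which is common for LTR-containing plasmids.

The viral genome is transcribed in packaging cells from an RSV promoter fused to a truncated HIV-1 5' LTR, followed by the Ψ packaging signal with a partial gag sequence, the Rev response element for Rev-dependent nuclear export, and a cPPT/CTS. It ends with a ΔU3 3' LTR that inactivates LTR promoter activity after integration, followed by an SV40 polyadenylation signal. Within this unit, an SV40 early promoter/origin region precedes the puromycin N-acetyltransferase gene for selecting transduced mammalian cells, and a separate EF-1α promoter drives constitutive FOSL1 expression. The WPRE downstream of the ORF enhances transcript stability and expression. The annotated FOSL1 match covers somewhat less than the 611-bp insert listed in the catalogue, consistent with the specified transcript isoform. The barcode is not annotated in the feature table, although a short U6-derived fragment lies between the ORF and the WPRE. Typical use is lentiviral overexpression of FOSL1, alone or pooled, in studies of directed differentiation.
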