Addgene plasmid #142393: TFORF1494
Purpose: Lentiviral vector for overexpressing transcription factor ORFs with unique 24-bp barcodes. Barcodes facilitate identification of transcription factors in pooled screens.
Depositing lab: Feng Zhang. Depositing organization: Broad Institute. Publication: A transcription factor atlas of directed differentiation. Joung J, Ma S, Tay T, Geiger-Schuller KR, Kirchgatterer PC, Verdine VK, Guo B, Arias-Garcia MA, Allen WE, Singh A, Kuksenko O, Abudayyeh OO, Gootenberg JS, Fu Z, Macrae RK, Buenrostro JD, Regev A, Zhang F. Cell. 2023 Jan 5;186(1):209-229.e26. doi: 10.1016/j.cell.2022.11.026. PubMed 36608654.
Backbone
  Vector backbone: pLX_TRC317
  Backbone manufacturer: Broad Institute Genetic Perturbation Platform
  Backbone size w/o insert (bp): 8264
  Vector type: Mammalian Expression, Lentiviral
  Selectable markers: Puromycin
Growth in bacteria
  Bacterial resistance: Ampicillin, 100 μg/mL
  Growth temperature: 30°C
  Growth strain: NEB Stable
  Copy number: High Copy
Gene/Insert
  Gene/Insert name: FOSL1
  Species: H. sapiens (human)
  Insert size (bp): 611
  Entrez Gene: FOSL1 (a.k.a. FRA, FRA1, fra-1)
  Promoter: EF1a
  Cloning method: Unknown
  Sequencing primers: 5′ GGGTGGAGACTGAAGTTAGGCCAG; 3′ CACATAGCGTAAAAGGAGCAACATAG
Terms and licenses: Academic/Nonprofit Terms; Industry Terms: Not Available to Industry
Depositor comments: NM_001300857,ENST00000448083 . The transcription factor ORF portion of this plasmid was synthesized by Genewiz. Please test multiple small colonies in case of plasmid recombination. To make this collection available in a timely manner, a portion of this collection was not fully sequenced by Addgene. If an Addgene verified full plasmid sequence is not available, please contact us prior to placing an order to request the full sequence.
How to cite: TFORF1494 was a gift from Feng Zhang (Addgene plasmid # 142393 ; http://n2t.net/addgene:142393 ; RRID:Addgene_142393)
