>Addgene plasmid #142393 | TFORF1494 | depositor partial sequence | sequence record 279317 | Insert
ACCGCCACCATGTTCCGAGACTTCGGGGAACCCGGCCCGAGCTCCGGGAACGGCGGCGGGTACGGCGGCC
CCGCGCAGCCCCCGGCCGCAGCGCAGGCAGCCCAGCAGGAGACTGACAAACTGGAAGATGAGAAATCTGG
GCTGCAGCGAGAGATTGAGGAGCTGCAGAAGCAGAAGGAGCGCCTAGAGCTGGTGCTGGAAGCCCACCGA
CCCATCTGCAAAATCCCGGAAGGAGCCAAGGAGGGGGACACAGGCAGTACCAGTGGCACCAGCAGCCCAC
CAGCCCCCTGCCGCCCTGTACCTTGTATCTCCCTTTCCCCAGGGCCTGTGCTTGAACCTGAGGCACTGCA
CACCCCCACACTCATGACCACACCCTCCCTAACTCCTTTCACCCCCAGCCTGGTCTTCACCTACCCCAGC
ACTCCTGAGCCTTGTGCCTCAGCTCATCGCAAGAGTAGCAGCAGCAGCGGAGACCCATCCTCTGACCCCC
TTGGCTCTCCAACCCTCCTCGCTTTGTAGTAATGAACTAGTCCGTAACTTGAAAGTATTTCGATTTCTTG
GCTTTATATATCTTGTGGAAAGGACGAACGTCCTTCCACGGCCATAGGTTA
