>Addgene plasmid #142393 | TFORF1494 | depositor partial sequence | sequence record 279318 | Barcode
ACGTCCTTCCACGGCCATAGGTTA
